>Addgene plasmid #138263 | pSB1C3-ysg(NT) | addgene full sequence | sequence record 273628 | Addgene NGS Result
GTCTAAGAAACCATTATTATCATGACATTAACCTATAAAAATAGGCGTATCACGAGGCAGAATTTCAGAT
AAAAAAAATCCTTAGCTTTCGCTAAGGATGATTTCTGGAATTCTCTTTGAAAAGATAATGTATGATTATG
CTTTCACTCATATTTATACAGAAACTTGATGTTTTCTTTCGAGTATATACAAGGTGATTACATGTACGTT
TGAAGTACAACTCTAGATTTTGTAGTGCCCTCTTGGGCTAGCGGTAAAGGTGCGCATTTTTTCACACCCT
ACAATGTTCTGTTCAAAAGATTTTGGTCAAACGCTGTAGAAGTGAAAGTTGGTGCGCATGTTTCGGCGTT
CGAAACTTCTCCGCAGTGAAAGATAAATGATCAGAAGAGCGAGCTCTTCTGTTTTAGAGCTAGAAATAGC
AAGTTAAAATAAGGCTAGTCCGTTATCAACTTGAAAAAGTGGCACCGAGTCGGTGCTTTTTTTACTAGAT
AATTGGAGACCGAGCTGGTCTCTCTAGGATGTGCACTAGTAGAGCTGCGGCCGCTGCAGTCCGGCAAAAA
AGGGCAAGGTGTCACCACCCTGCCCTTTTTCTTTAAAACCGAAAAGATTACTTCGCGTTATGCAGGCTTC
CTCGCTCACTGACTCGCTGCGCTCGGTCGTTCGGCTGCGGCGAGCGGTATCAGCTCACTCAAAGGCGGTA
ATACGGTTATCCACAGAATCAGGGGATAACGCAGGAAAGAACATGTGAGCAAAAGGCCAGCAAAAGGCCA
GGAACCGTAAAAAGGCCGCGTTGCTGGCGTTTTTCCACAGGCTCCGCCCCCCTGACGAGCATCACAAAAA
TCGACGCTCAAGTCAGAGGTGGCGAAACCCGACAGGACTATAAAGATACCAGGCGTTTCCCCCTGGAAGC
TCCCTCGTGCGCTCTCCTGTTCCGACCCTGCCGCTTACCGGATACCTGTCCGCCTTTCTCCCTTCGGGAA
GCGTGGCGCTTTCTCATAGCTCACGCTGTAGGTATCTCAGTTCGGTGTAGGTCGTTCGCTCCAAGCTGGG
CTGTGTGCACGAACCCCCCGTTCAGCCCGACCGCTGCGCCTTATCCGGTAACTATCGTCTTGAGTCCAAC
CCGGTAAGACACGACTTATCGCCACTGGCAGCAGCCACTGGTAACAGGATTAGCAGAGCGAGGTATGTAG
GCGGTGCTACAGAGTTCTTGAAGTGGTGGCCTAACTACGGCTACACTAGAAGAACAGTATTTGGTATCTG
CGCTCTGCTGAAGCCAGTTACCTTCGGAAAAAGAGTTGGTAGCTCTTGATCCGGCAAACAAACCACCGCT
GGTAGCGGTGGTTTTTTTGTTTGCAAGCAGCAGATTACGCGCAGAAAAAAAGGATCTCAAGAAGATCCTT
TGATCTTTTCTACGGGGTCTGACGCTCAGTGGAACGAAAACTCACGTTAAGGGATTTTGGTCATGAGATT
ATCAAAAAGGATCTTCACCTAGATCCTTTTAAATTAAAAATGAAGTTTTAAATCAATCTAAAGTATATAT
GAGTAAACTTGGTCTGACAGCTCGAGGCTTGGATTCTCACCAATAAAAAACGCCCGGCGGCAACCGAGCG
TTCTGAACAAATCCAGATGGAGTTCTGAGGTCATTACTGGATCTATCAACAGGAGTCCAAGCGAGCTCGA
TATCAAATTACGCCCCGCCCTGCCACTCATCGCAGTACTGTTGTAATTCATTAAGCATTCTGCCGACATG
GAAGCCATCACAAACGGCATGATGAACCTGAATCGCCAGCGGCATCAGCACCTTGTCGCCTTGCGTATAA
TATTTGCCCATGGTGAAAACGGGGGCGAAGAAGTTGTCCATATTGGCCACGTTTAAATCAAAACTGGTGA
AACTCACCCAGGGATTGGCTGAGACGAAAAACATATTCTCAATAAACCCTTTAGGGAAATAGGCCAGGTT
TTCACCGTAACACGCCACATCTTGCGAATATATGTGTAGAAACTGCCGGAAATCGTCGTGGTATTCACTC
CAGAGCGATGAAAACGTTTCAGTTTGCTCATGGAAAACGGTGTAACAAGGGTGAACACTATCCCATATCA
CCAGCTCACCGTCTTTCATTGCCATACGAAATTCCGGATGAGCATTCATCAGGCGGGCAAGAATGTGAAT
AAAGGCCGGATAAAACTTGTGCTTATTTTTCTTTACGGTCTTTAAAAAGGCCGTAATATCCAGCTGAACG
GTCTGGTTATAGGTACATTGAGCAACTGACTGAAATGCCTCAAAATGTTCTTTACGATGCCATTGGGATA
TATCAACGGTGGTATATCCAGTGATTTTTTTCTCCATTTTAGCTTCCTTAGCTCCTGAAAATCTCGATAA
CTCAAAAAATACGCCCGGTAGTGATCTTATTTCATTATGGTGAAAGTTGGAACCTCTTACGTGCCCGATC
AACTCGAGTGCCACCTGAC
Features (pLannotate 1.2.2; 8 found; start..end, strand, type, name):
     62..105     -  terminator     bacterial terminator: putative bacterial transcription terminator
    114..382     +  promoter       SNR52 promoter: promoter for the S. cerevisiae small nucleolar RNA gene SNR52
    401..476     +  misc_RNA       gRNA scaffold: guide RNA scaffold for the Streptococcus pyogenes CRISPR/Cas9 system
    550..607     +  terminator     his operon terminator: This putative transcriptin terminator from the E. coli his operon has a 2-bp deletion introduced during synthesis. Its efficiency has not been determined.
    802..1390    -  rep_origin     ori: high-copy-number ColE1/pMB1/pBR322/pUC origin of replication
   1573..1667    -  terminator     lambda t0 terminator: transcription terminator from phage lambda
   1691..2347    -  CDS            cat: CAT_ECOLX - Experimental evidence at protein level: Swiss-Prot protein existence level 1. This enzyme is an effector of chloramphenicol resistance in bacteria. From Escherichia coli. This protein is used as a marker in many commonly used cloning vectors, such as pACYC184.
   2348..2445    -  promoter       cat promoter: promoter of the E. coli cat gene encoding chloramphenicol acetyltransferase
