[The description below was written by a language model from this plasmid's Addgene catalogue record and pLannotate feature annotations shown in this document.]
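Description:
pSB1C3-ysg(NT) is a small (about 2.5 kb) high-copy E. coli plasmid built on the pSB1C3 backbone, carrying a yeast sgRNA expression cassette with a non-targeting guide. It is propagated in bacteria through a ColE1/pUC-type origin of replication and selected with chloramphenicol, with resistance provided by the cat gene under its native promoter and followed by a lambda t0 terminator. Bacterial terminators, including a his operon terminator, flank the insert region and insulate it from read-through transcription. The annotated features include no yeast origin of replication, centromere or auxotrophic marker, which fits the recorded role of the plasmid as a subcloning vehicle for the cassette as well as a source of sgRNA expression. How the cassette is delivered into or maintained in yeast is not stated in the record.

The payload consists of the S. cerevisiae SNR52 promoter, an RNA polymerase III promoter from a small nucleolar RNA gene that is widely used to drive guide RNAs in yeast. A short synthetic spacer follows the promoter and is joined to the Streptococcus pyogenes Cas9 gRNA scaffold. The spacer position is associated with SapI cloning sites, though the record does not say whether these sites survive. SapI is a type IIS enzyme, so such an arrangement is typically used for exchanging spacer sequences. The spacer here is designated non-targeting, so the resulting sgRNA can load into Cas9-based proteins without directing them to a target. According to the record, the construct supplies this control guide for a yeast dual reporter system, in work on RNA-guided recombinase-Cas9 fusions for genomic deletion and integration.
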