Addgene plasmid #138263: pSB1C3-ysg(NT)
Purpose: Subcloning and expression of non-targeting sgRNA for use in yeast dual reporter system.
Depositing lab: Xiao Wang. Depositing organization: Arizona State University. Publication: RNA-Guided Recombinase-Cas9 Fusion Targets Genomic DNA Deletion and Integration. Standage-Beier K, Brookhouser N, Balachandran P, Zhang Q, Brafman DA, Wang X. CRISPR J. 2019 Aug;2:209-222. doi: 10.1089/crispr.2019.0013. PubMed 31436506.
Backbone
  Vector backbone: pSB1C3
  Vector type: Yeast Expression, CRISPR
Growth in bacteria
  Bacterial resistance: Chloramphenicol, 25 μg/mL
  Growth temperature: 37°C
  Growth strain: DH5alpha
  Copy number: High Copy
Gene/Insert
  Gene/Insert name: Nontargeting sgRNA
  gRNA/shRNA sequence: AGAAGAGCGAGCTCTTCT
  Species: Synthetic
  Promoter: SNR52
  Cloning method: Restriction Enzyme; 5′ cloning site SapI (unknown if destroyed); 3′ cloning site SapI (unknown if destroyed)
Terms and licenses: Academic/Nonprofit Terms; Industry Terms: Not Available to Industry
How to cite: pSB1C3-ysg(NT) was a gift from Xiao Wang (Addgene plasmid # 138263 ; http://n2t.net/addgene:138263 ; RRID:Addgene_138263)
